>Addgene plasmid #156835 | pD649-HAsp-HLA-B-Fc(DAPA)-AviTag-6xHis | addgene full sequence | sequence record 475924 | Addgene NGS Result
TTTCAATATTATTGAAGCATTTATCAGGGTTATTGTCTCATGAGCGGATACATATTTGAATGTATTTAGA
AAAATAAACAAATAGGGGTCAGTGTTACAACCAATTAACCAATTCTGAACATTATCGCGAGCCCATTTAT
ACCTGAATATGGCTCATAACACCCCTTGCTCATGACCAAAATCCCTTAACGTGAGTTACGCGCGCGTCGT
TCCACTGAGCGTCAGACCCCGTAGAAAAGATCAAAGGATCTTCTTGAGATCCTTTTTTTCTGCGCGTAAT
CTGCTGCTTGCAAACAAAAAAACCACCGCTACCAGCGGTGGTTTGTTTGCCGGATCAAGAGCTACCAACT
CTTTTTCCGAAGGTAACTGGCTTCAGCAGAGCGCAGATACCAAATACTGTTCTTCTAGTGTAGCCGTAGT
TAGCCCACCACTTCAAGAACTCTGTAGCACCGCCTACATACCTCGCTCTGCTAATCCTGTTACCAGTGGC
TGCTGCCAGTGGCGATAAGTCGTGTCTTACCGGGTTGGACTCAAGACGATAGTTACCGGATAAGGCGCAG
CGGTCGGGCTGAACGGGGGGTTCGTGCACACAGCCCAGCTTGGAGCGAACGACCTACACCGAACTGAGAT
ACCTACAGCGTGAGCTATGAGAAAGCGCCACGCTTCCCGAAGGGAGAAAGGCGGACAGGTATCCGGTAAG
CGGCAGGGTCGGAACAGGAGAGCGCACGAGGGAGCTTCCAGGGGGAAACGCCTGGTATCTTTATAGTCCT
GTCGGGTTTCGCCACCTCTGACTTGAGCGTCGATTTTTGTGATGCTCGTCAGGGGGGCGGAGCCTATGGA
AAAACGCCAGCAACGCGGCCTTTTTACGGTTCCTGGCCTTTTGCTGGCCTTTTGCTCACATGTTCTTTCC
TGCGTTATCCCCTGATTCTGTGGATAACCGTATTACCGCCTTTGAGTGAGCTGATACCGCTCGCCGCAGC
CGAACGACCGAGCGCAGCGAGTCAGTGAGCGAGGAAGCGGAAGGCGAGAGTAGGGAACTGCCAGGCATCA
AACTAAGCAGAAGGCCCCTGACGGATGGCCTTTTTGCGTTTCTACAAACTCTTTCTGTGTTGTAAAACGA
CGGCCAGTCTTAAGCTCGGGCCCCCTGGGCGGTTCTGATAACGAGTAATCGTTAATCCGCAAATAACGTA
AAAACCCGCTTCGGCGGGTTTTTTTATGGGGGGAGTTTAGGGAAAGAGCATTTGTCAGAATATTTAAGGG
CGCCTGTCACTTTGCTTGATATATGAGAATTATTTAACCTTATAAATGAGAAAAAAGCAACGCACTTTAA
ATAAGATACGTTGCTTTTTCGATTGATGAACACCTATAATTAAACTATTCATCTATTATTTATGATTTTT
TGTATATACAATATTTCTAGTTTGTTAAAGAGAATTAAGAAAATAAATCTCGAAAATAATAAAGGGAAAA
TCAGTTTTTGATATCAAAATTATACATGTCAACGATAATACAAAATATAATACAAACTATAAGATGTTAT
CAGTATTTATTATCATTTAGAATAAATTTTGTGTCGCCCTTAATTGTGAGCGGATAACAATTACGAGCTT
CATGCACAGTGGCGTTGACTCAATATTGGCCATTAGCCATATTATTCATTGGTTATATAGCATAAATCAA
TATTGGCTATTGGCCATTGCATACGTTGTATCTATATCATAATATGTACATTTATATTGGCTCATGTCCA
ATATGACCGCCATGTTGGCATTGATTATTGACTAGTTATTAATAGTAATCAATTACGGGGTCATTAGTTC
ATAGCCCATATATGGAGTTCCGCGTTACATAACTTACGGTAAATGGCCCGCCTGGCTGACCGCCCAACGA
CCCCCGCCCATTGACGTCAATAATGACGTATGTTCCCATAGTAACGCCAATAGGGACTTTCCATTGACGT
CAATGGGTGGAGTATTTACGGTAAACTGCCCACTTGGCAGTACATCAAGTGTATCATATGCCAAGTACGC
CCCCTATTGACGTCAATGACGGTAAATGGCCCGCCTGGCATTATGCCCAGTACATGACCTTATGGGACTT
TCCTACTTGGCAGTACATCTACGTATTAGTCATCGCTATTACCATGGTGATGCGGTTTTGGCAGTACATC
AATGGGCGTGGATAGCGGTTTGACTCACGGGGATTTCCAAGTCTCCACCCCATTGACGTCAATGGGAGTT
TGTTTTGGCACCAAAATCAACGGGACTTTCCAAAATGTCGTAACAACTCCGCCCCATTGACGCAAATGGG
CGGTAGGCGTGTACGGTGGGAGGTCTATATAAGCAGAGCTCGTTTAGTGAACCGTCAGATCGCCTGGAGA
CGCCATCCACGCTGTTTTGACCTCCATAGAAGACACCGGGACCGATCCAGCCTCCGCGGCCGGGAACGGT
GCATTGGAACGCGGATTCCCCGTGCCAAGAGTGACGTAAGTACCGCCTATAGAGTCTATAGGCCCACCCC
CTTGGCTTCGTTAGAACGCGGCTACAATTAATACATAACCTTATGTATCATACACATACGATTTAGGTGA
CACTATAGAATAACATCCACTTTGCCTTTCTCTCCACAGGTGTCCACTCCCAGGTCCAACTGCACCTCGG
TTCTATCGAAAACGCGCCTGCTAGCGCCACCATGAAGACCATCATTGCCCTGAGCTACATCTTCTGCCTG
GTGTTCGCTGCGGCCGCC
[297 nt withheld, positions 2749-3045]
GGCGGAGGCGGATCTGGTGGCGGAGGAAGTGGCGGCGGAGGATCTGGATCTCACAGCATGCGGTACTTCT
ACACCGCCATGAGCAGACCTGGAAGAGGCGAGCCCAGATTCATTGCCGTGGGCTACGTGGACGACACCCA
GTTCGTCAGATTCGACAGCGACGCCGCCTCTCCTAGAACCGAACCTAGAGCACCCTGGATCGAGCAAGAG
GGCCCTGAGTACTGGGACAGAAACACCCAGATCTTCAAGACCAACACGCAGACCTACAGAGAGAGCCTGC
GGAACCTGCGGGGCTACTACAATCAGTCTGAGGCCGGCAGCCACATCATCCAGAGGATGTACGGCTGTGA
TCTGGGCCCCGATGGCAGACTGCTGAGAGGACATGATCAGAGCGCCTACGACGGCAAGGACTATATCGCC
CTGAACGAGGACCTGAGCAGCTGGACAGCTGCCGATACAGCCGCTCAGATCACCCAGAGAAAGTGGGAAG
CCGCCAGAGTGGCCGAACAGCTGAGAGCCTATCTGGAAGGCCTGTGCGTGGAATGGCTGCGGAGATACCT
GGAAAACGGCAAAGAGACACTGCAGCGGGCCGATCCTCCTAAGACACATGTGACCCACCATCCTGTGTCC
GACCACGAGGCCACACTGAGATGTTGGGCCCTGGGCTTTTACCCTGCCGAGATCACACTGACCTGGCAGA
GAGATGGCGAGGATCAGACCCAGGATACCGAGCTGGTGGAAACAAGACCTGCCGGCGACCGGACCTTCCA
GAAATGGGCTGCTGTGGTGGTTCCCAGCGGCGAGGAACAGAGATACACCTGTCACGTGCAGCACGAGGGC
CTGCCTAAGCCTCTGACTCTGAGATGGGAGCCTAGCAGCCAGAGCACAATCCCCATTGGCGCGCCGGGCG
GCGACAAGACCCACACCTGCCCCCCCTGCCCAGCTCCAGAACTGCTGGGAGGGCCTTCCGTGTTCCTGTT
CCCCCCCAAGCCCAAGGACACCCTGATGATCAGCAGGACCCCCGAGGTGACCTGCGTGGTGGTGGCCGTG
TCCCACGAGGACCCAGAGGTGAAGTTCAACTGGTACGTGGACGGCGTGGAGGTGCACAACGCCAAGACCA
AGCCCAGAGAGGAGCAGTACAACAGCACCTACAGGGTGGTGTCCGTGCTGACCGTGCTGCACCAGGACTG
GCTGAACGGCAAAGAATACAAGTGCAAAGTCTCCAACAAGGCCCTGGCTGCCCCAATCGAAAAGACAATC
AGCAAGGCCAAGGGCCAGCCACGGGAGCCCCAGGTGTACACCCTGCCCCCCAGCCGGGAGGAGATGACCA
AGAACCAGGTGTCCCTGACCTGTCTGGTGAAGGGCTTCTACCCCAGCGATATCGCCGTGGAGTGGGAGAG
CAACGGCCAGCCCGAGAACAACTACAAGACCACCCCCCCAGTGCTGGACAGCGACGGCAGCTTCTTCCTG
TACAGCAAGCTGACCGTGGACAAGTCCAGGTGGCAGCAGGGCAACGTGTTCAGCTGCAGCGTGATGCACG
AGGCCCTGCACAACCACTACACCCAGAAGTCCCTGAGCCTGAGCCCCGGCGGCAGCGGTCTTAATGATAT
TTTCGAGGCTCAGAAGATTGAGTGGCATGAACACCACCACCATCACCACTAAGGCCGGCCTGTAGTCACT
GGCACAACGCGTTACCCGGTAAGCCAATCGGGTATACACGGTCGTCATACTGCAGACAGGGTTCTTCTAC
TTTGCAAGATAGTCTTGAGTAGTAAAATAAATAGATAGAGAAAATCAGCCTCGACTGTGCCTTCTAGTTG
CCAGCCATCTGTTGTTTGCCCCTCCCCCGTGCCTTCCTTGACCCTGGAAGGTGCCACTCCCACTGTCCTT
TCCTAATAAAATGAGGAAATTGCATCACAACACTCAACCCTATCTCGGTCTATTCTTTTGATTTATAAGG
GATTTTGCCGATTTCGGCCTATTGGTTAAAAAATGAGCTGATTTAACAAAAATTTAACGCGAATTAATTC
TGTGGAATGTGTGTCAGTTAGGGTGTGGAAAGTCCCCAGGCTCCCCAGCAGGCAGAAGTATGCAAAGCAT
GCATCTCAATTAGTCAGCAACCAGGTGTGGAAAGTCCCCAGGCTCCCCAGCAGGCAGAAGTATGCAAAGC
ATGCATCTCAATTAGTCAGCAACCATAGTCCCGCCCCTAACTCCGCCCATCCCGCCCCTAACTCCGCCCA
GTTCCGCCCATTCTCCGCCCCATGGCTGACTAATTTTTTTTATTTATGCAGAGGCCGAGGCCGCCTCTGC
CTCTGAGCTATTCCAGAAGTAGTGAGGAGGCTTTTTTGGAGGCCTAGGCTTTTGCAAAAAGCTCCCGGGA
GCTTGTATATCCATTTTCGGATCTGATCAGCACGTGTTGACAATTAATCATCGGCATAGTATATCGGCAT
AGTATAATACGACAAGGTGAGGAACTAAACCATGACCGAGTACAAGCCCACGGTGCGCCTCGCCACCCGC
GACGACGTCCCCAGGGCCGTACGCACCCTCGCCGCCGCGTTCGCCGACTACCCCGCCACGCGCCACACCG
TCGATCCGGACCGCCACATCGAGCGGGTCACCGAGCTGCAAGAACTCTTCCTCACGCGCGTCGGGCTCGA
CATCGGCAAGGTGTGGGTCGCGGACGACGGCGCCGCGGTGGCGGTCTGGACCACGCCGGAGAGCGTCGAA
GCGGGGGCGGTGTTCGCCGAGATCGGCCCGCGCATGGCCGAGTTGAGCGGTTCCCGGCTGGCCGCGCAGC
AACAGATGGAAGGCCTCCTGGCGCCGCACCGGCCCAAGGAGCCCGCGTGGTTCCTGGCCACCGTCGGCGT
CTCGCCCGACCACCAGGGCAAGGGTCTGGGCAGCGCCGTCGTGCTCCCCGGAGTGGAGGCGGCCGAGCGC
GCCGGGGTGCCCGCCTTCCTGGAGACATCCGCGCCCCGCAACCTCCCCTTCTACGAGCGGCTCGGCTTCA
CCGTCACCGCCGACGTCGAGGTGCCCGAAGGACCGCGCACCTGGTGCATGACCCGCAAGCCCGGTGCCTG
ACACGTGCTACGAGATTTCGATTCCACCGCCGCCTTCTATGAAAGGTTGGGCTTCGGAATCGTTTTCCGG
GACGCCGGCTGGATGATCCTCCAGCGCGGGGATCTCATGCTGGAGTTCTTCGCCCACCCCAACTTGTTTA
TTGCAGCTTATAATGGTTACAAATAAAGCAATAGCATCACAAATTTCACAAATAAAGCATTTTTTTCACT
GCATTCTAGTTGTGGTTTGTCCAAACTCATCAATGTATCTTATCATGTCTGTATACCGTCGACCTCTAGC
TAGAGCTTGGCGTAATCATGGTCATTACCAATGCTTAATCAGTGAGGCACCTATCTCAGCGATCTGTCTA
TTTCGTTCATCCATAGTTGCCTGACTCCCCGTCGTGTAGATAACTACGATACGGGAGGGCTTACCATCTG
GCCCCAGCGCTGCGATGATACCGCGAGAACCACGCTCACCGGCTCCGGATTTATCAGCAATAAACCAGCC
AGCCGGAAGGGCCGAGCGCAGAAGTGGTCCTGCAACTTTATCCGCCTCCATCCAGTCTATTAATTGTTGC
CGGGAAGCTAGAGTAAGTAGTTCGCCAGTTAATAGTTTGCGCAACGTTGTTGCCATCGCTACAGGCATCG
TGGTGTCACGCTCGTCGTTTGGTATGGCTTCATTCAGCTCCGGTTCCCAACGATCAAGGCGAGTTACATG
ATCCCCCATGTTGTGCAAAAAAGCGGTTAGCTCCTTCGGTCCTCCGATCGTTGTCAGAAGTAAGTTGGCC
GCAGTGTTATCACTCATGGTTATGGCAGCACTGCATAATTCTCTTACTGTCATGCCATCCGTAAGATGCT
TTTCTGTGACTGGTGAGTACTCAACCAAGTCATTCTGAGAATAGTGTATGCGGCGACCGAGTTGCTCTTG
CCCGGCGTCAATACGGGATAATACCGCGCCACATAGCAGAACTTTAAAAGTGCTCATCATTGGAAAACGT
TCTTCGGGGCGAAAACTCTCAAGGATCTTACCGCTGTTGAGATCCAGTTCGATGTAACCCACTCGTGCAC
CCAACTGATCTTCAGCATCTTTTACTTTCACCAGCGTTTCTGGGTGAGCAAAAACAGGAAGGCAAAATGC
CGCAAAAAAGGGAATAAGGGCGACACGGAAATGTTGAATACTCATATTCTTCCTT
Features (pLannotate 1.2.2; 22 found; start..end, strand, type, name):
    119..143     -  CDS            KanR (fragment): aminoglycoside phosphotransferase; aph(3')-Ia; confers resistance to kanamycin
    254..842     +  rep_origin     ori: high-copy-number ColE1/pMB1/pBR322/pUC origin of replication
   1067..1084    +  terminator     rrnB T2 terminator (fragment): transcription terminator T2 from the E. coli rrnB gene
   1109..1128    -  CDS            lacZα (fragment): LacZα fragment of β-galactosidase; lacZ fragment
   1584..1600    +  protein_bind   lac operator: The lac repressor binds to the lac operator to inhibit transcription in E. coli. This inhibition can be relieved by adding lactose or isopropyl-β-D-thiogalactopyranoside (IPTG). lac repressor encoded by lacI
   1843..2146    +  enhancer       CMV enhancer: human cytomegalovirus immediate early enhancer
   2147..2350    +  promoter       CMV promoter: human cytomegalovirus (CMV) immediate early promoter
   2486..2529    +  intron         CMV intron (fragment): modified intron A from human cytomegalovirus
   2581..2599    +  promoter       SP6 promoter: promoter for bacteriophage SP6 RNA polymerase
   2603..2640    +  CDS            IgH signal sequence (fragment): signal sequence from the mouse immunoglobulin heavy chain variable region
   2704..3045    +  CDS            B2M (sequence partly withheld): B2MG_CHLAE - Experimental evidence at protein level: Swiss-Prot protein existence level 1. Component of the class I major histocompatibility complex (MHC). Involved in the presentation of peptide antigens to the immune system. From Chlorocebus aethiops (Green monkey) (Cercopithecus aethiops).
   3097..3627    +  CDS            H2-Q9 (fragment): HA19_MOUSE - Protein inferred from homology: Swiss-Prot protein existence level 3. Involved in the presentation of foreign antigens to the immune system. From Mus musculus (Mouse).
   3685..4635    +  CDS            IGHG1: IGHG1_HUMAN - Experimental evidence at protein level: Swiss-Prot protein existence level 1. Constant region of immunoglobulin heavy chains. Immunoglobulins, also known as antibodies, are membrane-bound or secreted glycoproteins produced by B lymphocytes. In the recognition phase of humoral immunity, the membrane-bound immunoglobulins serve as receptors which, upon binding of a specific antigen, trigger the clonal expansion and differentiation of B lymphocytes into immunoglobulins- secreting plasma cells. Secreted immunoglobulins mediate the effector phase of humoral immunity, which results in
   4850..4961    +  polyA_signal   bGH poly(A) signal: bovine growth hormone polyadenylation signal
   4962..5070    +  rep_origin     f1 ori (fragment): f1 bacteriophage origin of replication; arrow indicates direction of (+) strand synthesis
   5084..5413    +  promoter       SV40 promoter: SV40 enhancer and early promoter
   5461..5508    +  promoter       EM7 promoter: synthetic bacterial promoter&nbsp
   5527..6126    +  CDS            PuroR (fragment): puromycin N-acetyltransferase; pac from Streptomyces; confers resistance to puromycin
   6136..6261    +  CDS            ble (fragment): BLE_KLEPN - Experimental evidence at protein level: Swiss-Prot protein existence level 1. Binding protein with a strong affinity to the bleomycin family of antibiotics. Binds to CL990; an antimitotic-antibiotic compound. From Klebsiella pneumoniae.
   6256..6377    +  polyA_signal   SV40 poly(A) signal: SV40 polyadenylation signal
   6430..7290    -  CDS            AmpR: β-lactamase; bla; confers resistance to ampicillin, carbenicillin, and related antibiotics
   7293..89      -  promoter       AmpR promoter (fragment) (across the origin): bla
