[The description below was written by a language model from this plasmid's Addgene catalogue record and pLannotate feature annotations shown in this document.]
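Description:
pD649-HAsp-HLA-B-Fc(DAPA)-AviTag-6xHis is a mammalian expression plasmid built on the pD649 backbone for producing a secreted, Fc-fused form of the human HLA-B extracellular domain. In E. coli it is maintained as a high-copy plasmid through a ColE1/pUC-type origin and selected with ampicillin via the β-lactamase gene. The sequenced record is about 7.3 kb, consistent with the stated backbone and insert sizes. The backbone also carries an SV40 promoter/EM7 promoter cassette driving a puromycin N-acetyltransferase gene with an SV40 polyadenylation signal, which could allow puromycin selection in mammalian cells, along with short remnants of f1 ori, KanR, lacZα and ble sequences that appear to be non-functional fragments.

The expression cassette uses the CMV enhancer and immediate-early promoter, followed by a fragment of CMV intron A and an SP6 promoter, which can serve for in vitro transcription or as a sequencing primer site. The open reading frame begins with a secretion signal (named HAsp in the construct; the annotation software matched a fragment of an immunoglobulin heavy-chain signal sequence). This is followed by the insert, then human IgG1 Fc and a bGH polyadenylation signal. Notably, the feature table detects a β2-microglobulin-like coding region upstream of the MHC class I heavy-chain homology. This suggests a single-chain β2m–HLA-B arrangement, although the catalogue entry does not say so explicitly. The Fc carries D265A and P329A (DAPA) mutations, generally used to reduce Fc effector binding. The C-terminal AviTag permits site-specific biotinylation and the 6xHis tag allows affinity purification. The plasmid belongs to a collection used for mapping human cell-surface protein interactions. The depositor notes that some plasmids in this collection may carry a transposase insertion upstream of the CMV promoter.
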