Addgene plasmid #156835: pD649-HAsp-HLA-B-Fc(DAPA)-AviTag-6xHis
Purpose: Mammalian expression of cell-surface protein extracellular domain fused to Fc(DAPA)-Avi-6xHis. Protein is secreted from cells.
Depositing lab: Chris Garcia. Depositing organization: Stanford University. Publication: A Human IgSF Cell-Surface Interactome Reveals a Complex Network of Protein-Protein Interactions. Wojtowicz WM, Vielmetter J, Fernandes RA, Siepe DH, Eastman CL, Chisholm GB, Cox S, Klock H, Anderson PW, Rue SM, Miller JJ, Glaser SM, Bragstad ML, Vance J, Lam AW, Lesley SA, Zinn K, Garcia KC. Cell. 2020 Aug 20;182(4):1027-1043.e17. doi: 10.1016/j.cell.2020.07.025. PubMed 32822567.
Backbone
  Vector backbone: pD649
  Backbone size w/o insert (bp): 6106
  Vector type: Mammalian Expression
Growth in bacteria
  Bacterial resistance: Ampicillin, 100 μg/mL
  Growth temperature: 37°C
  Growth strain: DH5alpha
  Copy number: High Copy
Gene/Insert
  Gene/Insert name: HLA-B (alt name: 1B35)
  Species: H. sapiens (human)
  Insert size (bp): 1194
  Mutation: Fc region of human IgG contains D265A and P329A mutations (DAPA)
  Entrez Gene: HLA-B (a.k.a. AS, B-4901, HLAB)
  Promoter: CMV/SP6
  Tag / fusion protein: Fc(DAPA)-AviTag-6xHis (C terminal on backbone)
  Cloning method: Restriction Enzyme; 5′ cloning site GCGGCCGC (not destroyed); 3′ cloning site GGCGCGCC (not destroyed)
  Sequencing primers: 5′ ATTTAGGTGACACTATAG; 3′ CACGTACCAGTTGAACTTCACC
Resource information
  A portion of this plasmid was derived from a plasmid made by: synthesis by ThermoFisher
Terms and licenses: Academic/Nonprofit Terms; Industry Terms: Not Available to Industry
Depositor comments: Some plasmids in this collection may have an IS4-like element ISVsa5 family transposase upstream of the CMV promoter.
How to cite: pD649-HAsp-HLA-B-Fc(DAPA)-AviTag-6xHis was a gift from Chris Garcia (Addgene plasmid # 156835 ; http://n2t.net/addgene:156835 ; RRID:Addgene_156835)
