>Addgene plasmid #156835 | pD649-HAsp-HLA-B-Fc(DAPA)-AviTag-6xHis | depositor partial sequence | sequence record 302780 | insert (extracellular domain)
[297 nt withheld, positions 1-297]
GGCGGAGGCGGATCTGGTGGCGGAGGAAGTGGCGGCGGAGGATCTGGATCTCACAGCATGCGGTACTTCT
ACACCGCCATGAGCAGACCTGGAAGAGGCGAGCCCAGATTCATTGCCGTGGGCTACGTGGACGACACCCA
GTTCGTCAGATTCGACAGCGACGCCGCCTCTCCTAGAACCGAACCTAGAGCACCCTGGATCGAGCAAGAG
GGCCCTGAGTACTGGGACAGAAACACCCAGATCTTCAAGACCAACACGCAGACCTACAGAGAGAGCCTGC
GGAACCTGCGGGGCTACTACAATCAGTCTGAGGCCGGCAGCCACATCATCCAGAGGATGTACGGCTGTGA
TCTGGGCCCCGATGGCAGACTGCTGAGAGGACATGATCAGAGCGCCTACGACGGCAAGGACTATATCGCC
CTGAACGAGGACCTGAGCAGCTGGACAGCTGCCGATACAGCCGCTCAGATCACCCAGAGAAAGTGGGAAG
CCGCCAGAGTGGCCGAACAGCTGAGAGCCTATCTGGAAGGCCTGTGCGTGGAATGGCTGCGGAGATACCT
GGAAAACGGCAAAGAGACACTGCAGCGGGCCGATCCTCCTAAGACACATGTGACCCACCATCCTGTGTCC
GACCACGAGGCCACACTGAGATGTTGGGCCCTGGGCTTTTACCCTGCCGAGATCACACTGACCTGGCAGA
GAGATGGCGAGGATCAGACCCAGGATACCGAGCTGGTGGAAACAAGACCTGCCGGCGACCGGACCTTCCA
GAAATGGGCTGCTGTGGTGGTTCCCAGCGGCGAGGAACAGAGATACACCTGTCACGTGCAGCACGAGGGC
CTGCCTAAGCCTCTGACTCTGAGATGGGAGCCTAGCAGCCAGAGCACAATCCCCATT
